>Addgene plasmid #44355 | pFIN-NRLL-tdTOM | depositor full sequence | sequence record 60389 | pFIN-NRLL-tdTOM sequence 12818 bps
GTGGCCCGAGAGCTGCATCCGGAGTATCTAGATGGAGTTCCGCGTTACATAACTTACGGTAAATGGCCCG
CCTGGCTGACCGCCCAACGACCCCCGCCCATTGACGTCAATAATGACTGATGTTCCCATAGTAACGCCAA
TAGGGACTTTCCATTGACGCTAATGGGAGTTTGTTTTGGCACCAAAATCAACGGGACTTTCCAAAATGTC
GTAATAACCCCGCCCCGTTGACGCAAATGGGCGGTAGGCGTGTACTCTAGAAGGTCTATATAAGCAGAGC
TCGTTTAGTGAACCGTTTATACTACTTATCTGGTCTCTCTGGTTAGACCAGATCTGAGCCTGGGAGCTCT
CTGGCTAACTAGGGAACCCACTGCTTAAGCCTCAATAAAGCTTGCCTTGAGTGCTCAAAGTAGTGTGTGC
CCGTCTGTTGTGTGACTCTGCCGCACCCGTGTGCTTTTCTCTCTTTTTCTCTGACACTGATTTTGGTGCA
AAAGCTGTTGTTCGTGTGAGCCCACAGAAAATTGTAAGTGAAGTGGATTAGGAGCTTACACCGTCACGGA
GCAAATTCTGCCCTCCTAATCTTCTGCTGGGCTGTAATCTGCAAGACTTTCCCATTTTACCTCCTTTCTA
TTTTAAACCTGAATGCTTAATGCTCCTGGTGGGGGTCCATCCTGCTCCTCATTGGCTGAGGGAGGATTTG
CTGGCACTTAAATGGCACCCTCTGCTCCGTGCCTCTGTGCTTTTTGGTTGTTGTGCTTTTACATTTGCCC
GGAGAGAGAGAGGAACCTGGGTCCATCACCACCACTGCTGCACTGGGACCAGCACGAGGCACTTTAAAGG
TGAGAAGGAGAACTTCAAAGCCCCAAAGCTTTAGAACTCAATCATCAACCTCAGAACTCTTCTATCAACC
TCAGAACTCACCATCCGACCCCAGGACTCACCCACCGACCTCAAAACTCATCCATTGACCTCAGAACTCA
TCCACCGACCTCAGAACTCATCCACCGACCTCCAGTTTTGGCTGCAGAGTGACTGGAGCGCGTAACTAGA
GATCCCTCAGACCCTTTTAGTCAGTGTGGAAAATCTCTAGCAGTGGCGCCCGAACAGGGACTTGAAAGCG
AAAGTAAAGCCAGAGGAGATCTCTCGACGCAGGACTCGGCTTGCTGAAGCGCGCACGGCAAGAGGCGAGG
GGCGGCGACTGGTGAGTACGCCAAAAATTTTGACTAGCGGAGGCTAGAAGGAGAGAGATGGGTGCGAGAG
CGTCGGTATTAAGCGGGGGAGAATTAGATAAATGGGAAAAAATTCGGTTAAGGCCAGGGGGAAAGAAACA
ATATAAACTAAAACATATAGTATGGGCAAGCAGGGAGCTAGAACGATTCGCAGTTAATCCTGGCCTTTTA
GAGACATCAGAAGGCTGTAGACAAATACTGGGACAGCTACAACCATCCCTTCAGACAGGATCAGAAGAAC
TTAGATCATTATATAATACAATAGCAGTCCTCTATTGTGTGCATCAAAGGATAGATGTAAAAGACACCAA
GGAAGCCTTAGATAAGATAGAGGAAGAGCAAAACAAAAGTAAGAAAAAGGCACAGCAAGCAGCAGCTGAC
ACAGGAAACAACAGCCAGGTCAGCCAAAATTACCCTATAGTGCAGAACCTCCAGGGGCAAATGGTACATC
AGGCCATATCACCTAGAACTTTAAATGCATGGGTAAAAGTAGTAGAAGAGAAGGCTTTCAGCCCAGAAGT
AATACCCATGTTTTCAGCATTATCAGAAGGAGCCACCCCACAAGATTTAAATACCATGCTAAACACAGTG
GGGGGACATCAAGCAGCCATGCAAATGTTAAAAGAGACCATCAATGAGGAAGCTGCAGAATGGGATAGAT
TGCATCCAGTGCATGCAGGGCCTATTGCACCAGGCCAGATGAGAGAACCAAGGGGAAGTGACATAGCAGG
AACTACTAGCAAATTAAGAGAACAATTTGGAAATAATAAAACAATAATCTTTAAGCAATCCTCAGGAGGG
GACCCAGAAATTGTAACGCACAGTTTTAATTGTGGAGGGGAATTTTTCTACTGTAATTCAACACAACTGT
TTAATAGTACTTGGTTTAATAGTACTTGGAGTACTGAAGGGTCAAATAACACTGAAGGAAGTGACACAAT
CACACTCCCATGCAGAATAAAACAATTTATAAACATGTGGCAGGAAGTAGGAAAAGCAATGTATGCCCCT
CCCATCAGTGGACAAATTAGATGTTCATCAAATATTACTGGGCTGCTATTAACAAGAGATGGTGGTAATA
ACAACAATGGGTCCGAGATCTTCAGACCTGGAGGAGGCGATATGAGGGACAATTGGAGAAGTGAATTATA
TAAATATAAAGTAGTAAAAATTGAACCATTAGGAGTAGCACCCACCAAGGCAAAGAGAAGAGTGGTGCAG
AGAGAAAAAAGAGCAGTGGGAATAGGAGCTTTGTTCCTTGGGTTCTTGGGAGCAGCAGGAAGCACTATGG
GCGCACGGTCAATGACGCTGACGGTACAGGCCAGACAATTATTGTCTGATATAGTGCAGCAGCAGAACAA
TTTGCTGAGGGCTATTGAGGCGCAACAGCATCTGTTGCAACTCACAGTCTGGGGCATCAAACAGCTCCAG
GCAAGAATCCTGGCTGTGGAAAGATACCTAAAGGATCAACAGCTCCTGGGGATTTGGGGTTGCTCTGGAA
AACTCATTTGCACCACTGCTGTGCCTTGGAATGCTAGTTGGAGTAATAAATCTCTGGAACAGATTTGGAA
TAACATGACCTGGATGGAGTGGGACAGAGAAATTAACAATTACACAAGCTTAATACACTCCTTAATTGAA
GAATCGCAAAACCAGCAAGAAAAGAATGAACAAGAATTATTGGAATTAGATAAATGGGCTTGCGGCCGGA
ATTCACAAATGGCAGTATTCATCCACAATTTTAAAAGAAAAGGGGGGATTGGGGGGTACAGTGCAGGGGA
AAGAATAGTAGACATAATAGCAACAGACATACAAACTAAAGAATTACAAAAACAAATTACAAAAATTCAA
AATTTTCGGGTTTATTACAGGGACAGCAGAGATCCACTTTGGGCGGCCGCGCGCTACCGGACTCAGATCT
CGAGCTCAAGCTTCGAATTCGATTTGGTTCCTGGCCTTACATTTTCCGCTTCTTTTAAGAAAATAAGCAA
CAGGTCTTGGTGAAGAGTAACATTTCCATTCGAATAGTGACTCTATTTCATAAACCAAACGAAACGAAAC
GAAACGAAACGAAACGAAACAAAACAAAACAAAACAAAACACCAAGAGACCTGGGCATGGGACACTTGTG
ATATCTGACCTAAGCCTTCTAATGTATGTAGAGGAAGCTTGGATTCCAAATGTCCTCCAAAGCTGGGCAT
GGTGGTGCGTGCCTTTACGCCCTGTACTAGGAAGGCACAAGCAGGTAGATCTATGGGTTCAAGGTCAATC
TGGTCTACAAAGAGAGTTCTAGGACGGCTAGGGCTACACAGAGAAACCCTGTTTTGAAAACCAAACCAAA
CCAAACCAATGTCCTCCAAAGGCATTTGAGTTCAAAACTTGTCATTATTGGAAGGTGGTGAAATTTTCAA
GAGGTGGGGCCCTGTGGGAAGTCTTCTGGTCTTTGGGTTTTCCCTGAAGGAAGCAAAGGCCTAACCCCTC
CCTGGTCATCGGTTGGTACCCTTGAGGGAAGCAGGAGTCCTATCCACTTCCCTTCCCTTTTCTTTTTTTT
TTTTGTCCCAGTGATAAGGTGAGTAGCTTTCAGTTGTGTCCTCGCCATAACACTTGACTCACTACAGGCA
ATACATGATGGGACCAACTGCTCACTGGCTAGGCTCTCCAAGGCAGCAAACCAAAGCAAAGCGCTTTCCG
ATTAAGTCAATTACTTCAGGTATGTATTGGAGCAATTATGTTAGTGTTAGTCGGTTTTTGTTATTGTGAC
AAAGTGCCCGAGAAAGATCAAAGGAGGGGAGCCTTCTTTGGGCTAATGGCTTCAGTTTCAGCTGATGGTT
GTGGGTGTCCTATTGCTTTGGTCCAAAATCTAACATCACGATGGAAAATGTATAGTGAAGAAGTAAAGAG
AGAAAAGAGAGAGGAAGAGGGGGAAGTGGAGGTGGGGGAGAAGGAGGGATGGAGGGACACAGACAAAATG
CACCAATGAACTAAGGAGAAGATACACCATTCAAACGCATGTTTTTTCTAGTTAGGCCAATTCATACTGA
CAGCCAATTCAGTATGGATTCTTCAGCTGGTTAGTTATGGATAAGTTTAACCTCTAATAATATCTCAGTG
AAAACTAGCTTTTAAAATATACCTATCGTCACGGAACCATAGAAAACTAATGTAGGGTGACACACACACA
CACACACACACACAAACACACACTTTGAGACTGGGTTGAAGGTAGCCATCTGTGGACCAGTGGGTCTCAA
ACATTAGTGTGTTTCAGAGCTGTTGGAAGGGTTTATTAAACAGCAGCTGTCTATAACCTACTTACTGAGT
TTCTGGTTCTGTGAGTTTGAGGTAAAGCAAAAGAATTTGTTTCTTCAAGTTCCCAAGGGGTGATTTCTTA
AGACTGTGGAAGCCATTGTTCCAACAGGCAGGGAATACCCTTTAACTTCTGGAGTTTCTTTTATCACAGC
ACCTATTTAAACAGCTTCAGGCAGGTTTAAACATCTCCTTGGCTAAGTCCTACTATCCCTGCTTCGGCCC
CTACTAGGGGTGACAGCTCTAAGAGGCGTTAGGCGATTAGGCTGAAAATGTAGGTCACACCCCAGCCGTC
TGGGAATGAGCGAGAGAGGAGAAGAGGGACTGAGACACCGCACGGGGAAAAGGTGAGAGGAAGCTGAGGG
CTCATGAGGGCATTCACAGAAGTGTGGTGGTGATTGGATTTCAGCTTCTTTTAGTCTCCAGATGAAAGAC
CAGAGTTGGGATCTCCGCTTTTTCTATCTCTTCTCTCCAGCTGGGCTGCTTGTCTTCGGGATGGGCTATT
AAGAGCGAGTTTCTTCATGGAAGCTCATGGCTTATCTTTCTAATACAGTGACTCTGTGAGGAATAAGACG
AGTCAGGGTGAAGGTAGGGCAGGGGCTGAAATGTGAGGATGCTTGAAAAGAAGCAGCAGCCCCAACAAGC
TGGCTGAGGATGGGCTGGGAACGCGTATATGTCTCCTTGACACGGAGTCTTAAAAGAGGTTTTGGGTAGT
ATGTCTGGACTCTTACCACTCTAAGCTTTGAGTGATTGGGCTGAGAATTGTGTTTCCATGGAGGGGTGGT
GTTTGGGGTCAACATGGCTCTATATTGGAAACCAAGCTCACAACATAAGCAAGGTCTGATATAGGAAGCT
TCTCTGGGGAAGATGCCGTTTGTTTTTTTAATTTTTGGAGAACTGATAGCACCTGTCTTTCACTGGCTTC
TGAGTCCCTGCCCCAGGCCAATGAGATATGCAAATAAGCCCTTCATCTTATTGGATGAGGCTCGAGGACC
ACAGATGATCTCAGGGAACCAGTCCTTTAAGAGTGTCCTCTGGGCTCTGTGCCCACAGCCCCCTTGTTCT
GAATACAGGGACGACACCAGCCCCTGCTCTATGGAGTATTTAGTCTCCAGGGAAGCTGTGCCTTTCTGGT
TCTGACAGTGACTACGTCATCTCTGCCATTACATCGGATCCACCGGTCGCCGCTAGCGTTCGACCCGGGA
TCGATAGTTTAAACCTGTACGACGATGACGATAAGGATCCCGCCACCATGGTGAGCAAGGGCGAGGAGGT
CATCAAAGAGTTCATGCGCTTCAAGGTGCGCATGGAGGGCTCCATGAACGGCCACGAGTTCGAGATCGAG
GGCGAGGGCGAGGGCCGCCCCTACGAGGGCACCCAGACCGCCAAGCTGAAGGTGACCAAGGGCGGCCCCC
TGCCCTTCGCCTGGGACATCCTGTCCCCCCAGTTCATGTACGGCTCCAAGGCGTACGTGAAGCACCCCGC
CGACATCCCCGATTACAAGAAGCTGTCCTTCCCCGAGGGCTTCAAGTGGGAGCGCGTGATGAACTTCGAG
GACGGCGGTCTGGTGACCGTGACCCAGGACTCCTCCCTGCAGGACGGCACGCTGATCTACAAGGTGAAGA
TGCGCGGCACCAACTTCCCCCCCGACGGCCCCGTAATGCAGAAGAAGACCATGGGCTGGGAGGCCTCCAC
CGAGCGCCTGTACCCCCGCGACGGCGTGCTGAAGGGCGAGATCCACCAGGCCCTGAAGCTGAAGGACGGC
GGCCACTACCTGGTGGAGTTCAAGACCATCTACATGGCCAAGAAGCCCGTGCAACTGCCCGGCTACTACT
ACGTGGACACCAAGCTGGACATCACCTCCCACAACGAGGACTACACCATCGTGGAACAGTACGAGCGCTC
CGAGGGCCGCCACCACCTGTTCCTGGGGCATGGCACCGGCAGCACCGGCAGCGGCAGCTCCGGCACCGCC
TCCTCCGAGGACAACAACATGGCCGTCATCAAAGAGTTCATGCGCTTCAAGGTGCGCATGGAGGGCTCCA
TGAACGGCCACGAGTTCGAGATCGAGGGCGAGGGCGAGGGCCGCCCCTACGAGGGCACCCAGACCGCCAA
GCTGAAGGTGACCAAGGGCGGCCCCCTGCCCTTCGCCTGGGACATCCTGTCCCCCCAGTTCATGTACGGC
TCCAAGGCGTACGTGAAGCACCCCGCCGACATCCCCGATTACAAGAAGCTGTCCTTCCCCGAGGGCTTCA
AGTGGGAGCGCGTGATGAACTTCGAGGACGGCGGTCTGGTGACCGTGACCCAGGACTCCTCCCTGCAGGA
CGGCACGCTGATCTACAAGGTGAAGATGCGCGGCACCAACTTCCCCCCCGACGGCCCCGTAATGCAGAAG
AAGACCATGGGCTGGGAGGCCTCCACCGAGCGCCTGTACCCCCGCGACGGCGTGCTGAAGGGCGAGATCC
ACCAGGCCCTGAAGCTGAAGGACGGCGGCCACTACCTGGTGGAGTTCAAGACCATCTACATGGCCAAGAA
GCCCGTGCAACTGCCCGGCTACTACTACGTGGACACCAAGCTGGACATCACCTCCCACAACGAGGACTAC
ACCATCGTGGAACAGTACGAGCGCTCCGAGGGCCGCCACCACCTGTTCCTGTACGGCATGGACGAGCTGT
ACAAGTAAGAATTCGAAGCTTGATCCGGCTGCTAACAAAGCCCGAAAGGAGTCGACCCGGGATCCGCGGA
CTAGTGAATTCCAGCTGAGCGCCGGTCGCTACCATTACCAGTTGGTCTGGTGTCAAAAATAATAATAACC
GGGCGAGGGGGATCTCGACTCTAGAAGCTTGGTACCTTTAAGACCAATGACTTACAAGGCAGCTGTAGAT
CTTAGCCACTTTTTAAAAGAAAAGGGGGGACTGGAAGGGCTAATTCACTCCCAGTTTCGAGTTGGCGCGC
CTGGGAGCTCACGGGGACAGCCCCCCCCAAAGCCCCCAGGGATGTAATTACGTCCCTCCCCCGCTAGGGG
GCAGCAGCGAGCCGCCCGGGGCTCCGCTCCGGTCCGGCGCTCCCCCCGCATCCCCGAGCCGGCAGCGTGC
GGGGACAGCCCGGGCACGGGGAAGGTGGCACGGGATCGCTTTCCTCTGAACGCTTCTCGCTGCTCTTTGA
GCCTGCAGACACCTGGGGGATACGGGGAAAAAGCTTTAGGCTGAAAGAGAGATTTAGAATGACAGGCGCG
CCTGGGAGCTCACGGGGACAGCCCCCCCCAAAGCCCCCAGGGATGTAATTACGTCCCTCCCCCGCTAGGG
GGCAGCAGCGAGCCGCCCGGGGCTCCGCTCCGGTCCGGCGCTCCCCCCGCATCCCCGAGCCGGCAGCGTG
CGGGGACAGCCCGGGCACGGGGAAGGTGGCACGGGATCGCTTTCCTCTGAACGCTTCTCGCTGCTCTTTG
AGCCTGCAGACACCTGGGGGATACGGGGAAAAAGCTTTAGGCTGAAAGAGAGATTTAGAATGACAGGCGC
GCCAACTCGAATTCATTGCAGACTTTCACTGAAACGGGTCTCTCTGGTTAGACCAGATCTGAGCCTGGGA
GCTCTCTGGCTAACTAGGGAACCCACTGCTTAAGCCTCAATAAAGCTCGACTGTGCCTTCTAGTTGCCAG
CCATCTGTTGTTTGCCCCTCCCCCGTGCCTTCCTTGACCCTGGAAGGTGCCACTCCCACTGTCCTTTCCT
AATAAAATGAGGAAATTGCATCGCATTGTCTGAGTAGGTGTCATTCTATTCTGGGGGGTGGGGTGGGGCA
GGACAGCAAGGGGGAGGATTGGGAAGACAATAGCAGGCATGCTGGGGATGCGGTGGGCTCTATGGCTTCT
GAGGCGGAAAGAACCAGCTGGGGCTCTAGGGGGTATCCCC
[124 nt withheld, positions 8441-8564]
CGCCGGCTGTGCGGGAGAACGGAGTTCTATTATGACTCAAATCAGTCTCCCCAAGCATTCGGGGATCAGA
GTTTTTAAGGATAACTTAGTGTGTAGGGGGCCAGTGAGTTGGAGATGAAAGCGTAGGGAGTCGAAGGTGT
CCTTTTGCGCCGAGTCAGTTCCTGGGTGGGGGCCACAAGATCGGATGAGCCAGTTTATCAATCCGGGGGT
GCCAGCTGATCCATGGAGTGCAGGGTCTGCAAAATATCTCAAGCACTGATTGATCTTAGGTTTTACAATA
GTGATGTTACCCCAGGAACAATTTGGGGAAGGTCAGAATCTTGTAGCCTGTAGCTGCATGACTCCTAAAC
CATAATTTCTTTTTTGTTTTTTTTTTTTTATTTTTGAGACAGGGTCTCACTCTGTCACCTAGGCTGGAGT
GCAGTGGTGCAATCACAGCTCACTGCAGCCTCAACGTCGTAAGCTCAAGCGATCCTCCCACCTCAGCCTG
CCTGGTAGCTGAGACTACAAGCGACGCCCCAGTTAATTTTTGTATTTTTGGTAGAGGCAGCGTTTTGCCG
TGTGGCCCTGGCTGGTCTCGAACTCCTGGGCTCAAGTGATCCAGCCTCAGCCTCCCAAAGTGCTGGGACA
ACCGGGGCCAGTCACTGCACCTGGCCCTAAACCATAATTTCTAATCTTTTGGCTAATTTGTTAGTCCTAC
AAAGGCAGTCTAGTCCCCAGGCAAAAAGGGGGTTTGTTTCGGGAAAGGGCTGTTACTGTCTTTGTTTCAA
ACTATAAACTAAGTTCCTCCTAAACTTAGTTCGGCCTACACCCAGGAATGAACAAGGAGAGCTTGGAGGT
TAGAAGCACGATGGAATTGGTTAGGTCAGATCTCTTTCACTGTCTGAGTTATAATTTTGCAATGGTGGTT
CAAAGACTGCCCGCTTCTGACACCAGTCGCTGCATTAATGAATCGGCCAACGCGCGGGGAGAGGCGGTTT
GCGTATTGGCGCTCTTCCGCTTCCTCGCTCACTGACTCGCTGCGCTCGGTCGTTCGGCTGCGGCGAGCGG
TATCAGCTCACTCAAAGGCGGTAATACGGTTATCCACAGAATCAGGGGATAACGCAGGAAAGAACATGTG
AGCAAAAGGCCAGCAAAAGGCCAGGAACCGTAAAAAGGCCGCGTTGCTGGCGTTTTTCCATAGGCTCCGC
CCCCCTGACGAGCATCACAAAAATCGACGCTCAAGTCAGAGGTGGCGAAACCCGACAGGACTATAAAGAT
ACCAGGCGTTTCCCCCTGGAAGCTCCCTCGTGCGCTCTCCTGTTCCGACCCTGCCGCTTACCGGATACCT
GTCCGCCTTTCTCCCTTCGGGAAGCGTGGCGCTTTCTCAATGCTCACGCTGTAGGTATCTCAGTTCGGTG
TAGGTCGTTCGCTCCAAGCTGGGCTGTGTGCACGAACCCCCCGTTCAGCCCGACCGCTGCGCCTTATCCG
GTAACTATCGTCTTGAGTCCAACCCGGTAAGACACGACTTATCGCCACTGGCAGCAGCCACTGGTAACAG
GATTAGCAGAGCGAGGTATGTAGGCGGTGCTACAGAGTTCTTGAAGTGGTGGCCTAACTACGGCTACACT
AGAAGGACAGTATTTGGTATCTGCGCTCTGCTGAAGCCAGTTACCTTCGGAAAAAGAGTTGGTAGCTCTT
GATCCGGCAAACAAACCACCGCTGGTAGCGGTGGTTTTTTTGTTTGCAAGCAGCAGATTACGCGCAGAAA
AAAAGGATCTCAAGAAGATCCTTTGATCTTTTCTACGGGGTCTGACGCTCAGTGGAACGAAAACTCACGT
TAAGGGATTTTGGTCATGAGATTATCAAAAAGGATCTTCACCTAGATCCTTTTAAATTAAAAATGAAGTT
TTAAATCAATCTAAAGTATATATGAGTAAACTTGGTCTGACAGTTACCAATGCTTAATCAGTGAGGCACC
TATCTCAGCGATCTGTCTATTTCGTTCATCCATAGTTGCCTGACTCCCCGTCGTGTAGATAACTACGATA
CGGGAGGGCTTACCATCTGGCCCCAGTGCTGCAATGATACCGCGAGACCCACGCTCACCGGCTCCAGATT
TATCAGCAATAAACCAGCCAGCCGGAAGGGCCGAGCGCAGAAGTGGTCCTGCAACTTTATCCGCCTCCAT
CCAGTCTATTAATTGTTGCCGGGAAGCTAGAGTAAGTAGTTCGCCAGTTAATAGTTTGCGCAACGTTGTT
GCCATTGCTACAGGCATCGTGGTGTCACGCTCGTCGTTTGGTATGGCTTCATTCAGCTCCGGTTCCCAAC
GATCAAGGCGAGTTACATGATCCCCCATGTTGTGCAAAAAAGCGGTTAGCTCCTTCGGTCCTCCGATCGT
TGTCAGAAGTAAGTTGGCCGCAGTGTTATCACTCATGGTTATGGCAGCACTGCATAATTCTCTTACTGTC
ATGCCATCCGTAAGATGCTTTTCTGTGACTGGTGAGTACTCAACCAAGTCATTCTGAGAATAGTGTATGC
GGCGACCGAGTTGCTCTTGCCCGGCGTCAATACGGGATAATACCGCGCCACATAGCAGAACTTTAAAAGT
GCTCATCATTGGAAAACGTTCTTCGGGGCGAAAACTCTCAAGGATCTTACCGCTGTTGAGATCCAGTTCG
ATGTAACCCACTCGTGCACCCAACTGATCTTCAGCATCTTTTACTTTCACCAGCGTTTCTGGGTGAGCAA
AAACAGGAAGGCAAAATGCCGCAAAAAAGGGAATAAGGGCGACACGGAAATGTTGAATACTCATACTCTT
CCTTTTTCAATATTATTGAAGCATTTATCAGGGTTATTGTCTCATGAGCGGATACATATTTGAATGTATT
TAGAAAAATAAACAAATAGGGGTTCCGCGCACATTTCCCCGAAAAGTGCCACCTGACGTCTAAGAAACCA
TTATTATCATGACATTAACCTATAAAAATAGGCGTATCACGAGGCCCTTTCGTCTTCAAGAACTGCCTCG
CGCGTTTCGGTGATGACGGTGAAAACCTCTGACACATGCAGCTCCCGGAGACGGTCACAGCTTGTCTGTA
AGCGGATGCCGGGAGCAGACAAGCCCGTCAGGGCGCGTCAGCGGGTGTTGGCGGGTGTCGGGGCGCAGCC
ATGACCCAGTCACGTAGCGATAGCGGAGTGTACTGGCTTAACTATGCGGCATCAGAGCAGATTGTACTGA
GAGTGCACCATATGCGGTGTGAAATACCGCACAGATGCGTAAGGAGAAAATACCGCATCAGGCGCCATTC
GCCATTCAGGCTGCGCAACTGTTGGGAAGGGCGATCGGTGCGGGCCTCTTCGCTATTACGCCAGCGCGGG
GAGGCAGAGATTGCAGTAAGCTGAGATCGCAGCACTGCACTCCAGCCTGGGCGACAGAGTAAGACTCTGT
CTCAAAAATAAAATAAATAAATCAATCAGATATTCCAATCTTTTCCTTTATTTATTTATTTATTTTCTAT
TTTGGAAACACAGTCCTTCCTTATTCCAGAATTACACATATATTCTATTTTTCTTTATATGCTCCAGTTT
TTTTTAGACCTTCACCTGAAATGTGTGTATACAAAATCTAGGCCAGTCCAGCAGAGCCTAAAGGTAAAAA
ATAAAATAATAAAAAATAAATAAAATCTAGCTCACTCCTTCACATCAAAATGGAGATACAGCTGTTAGCA
TTAAATACCAAATAACCCATCTTGTCCTCAATAATTTTAAGCGCCTCTCTCCACCACATCTAACTCCTGT
CAAAGGCATGTGCCCCTTCCGGGCGCTCTGCTGTGCTGCCAACCAACTGGCATGTGGACTCTGCAGGGTC
CCTAACTGCCAAGCCCCACAGTGTGCCCTGAGGCTGCCCCTTCCTTCTAGCGGCTGCCCCCACTCGGCTT
TGCTTTCCCTAGTTTCAGTTACTTGCGTTCAGCCAAGGTCTGAAACTAGGTGCGCACAGAGCGGTAAGAC
TGCGAGAGAAAGAGACCAGCTTTACAGGGGGTTTATCACAGTGCACCCTGACAGTCGTCAGCCTCACAGG
GGGTTTATCACATTGCACCCTGACAGTCGTCAGCCTCACAGGGGGTTTATCACAGTGCACCCTTACAATC
ATTCCATTTGATTCACAATTTTTTTAGTCTCTACTGTGCCTAACTTGTAAGTTAAATTTGATCAGAGGTG
TGTTCCCAGAGGGGAAAACAGTATATACAGGGTTCAGTACTATCGCATTTCAGG
Features (pLannotate 1.2.2; 30 found; start..end, strand, type, name):
      1..26      +  LTR            3' LTR (fragment): 3' long terminal repeat (LTR) from HIV-1
     43..159     +  enhancer       CMV enhancer (fragment): human cytomegalovirus immediate early enhancer
    182..281     +  promoter       CMVd1 promoter: truncated human cytomegalovirus (CMV) immediate early promoter that yields slightly reduced expression relative to the full-length promoter
    312..440     +  LTR            5' LTR (truncated) (fragment): truncated 5' long terminal repeat (LTR) from HIV-1
   1038..1134    +  ncRNA          HIV PBS: Accession: RF00375 - HIV primer binding site (PBS)
   1140..1264    +  misc_feature   HIV-1 Ψ: packaging signal of human immunodeficiency virus type 1
   1248..1969    +  CDS            HIV-1 gag (fragment): gag protein from human immunodeficiency virus 1; gag
   1968..2204    +  CDS            env (fragment): ENV_HV1N5 - Experimental evidence at protein level: Swiss-Prot protein existence level 1. From Human immunodeficiency virus type 1 group M subtype B (isolate NY5) (HIV-1).
   2423..2759    +  ncRNA          RRE: Accession: RF00036 - HIV Rev response element
   2969..3086    +  misc_feature   cPPT/CTS: central polypurine tract and central termination sequence of HIV-1
   3131..3170    +  misc_feature   MCS (fragment): multiple cloning site
   3297..3318    +  misc_feature   pause site (fragment): RNA polymerase II transcriptional pause signal from the human α2 globin gene
   5755..5775    +  CDS            Xpress™ tag (fragment): Xpress™ epitope tag, including an enterokinase recognition and cleavage site
   5788..7215    +  CDS            tdTomato: tdTomato is a basic (constitutively fluorescent) orange fluorescent protein published in 2004, derived from Discosoma sp.. It is reported to be a somewhat slowly-maturing tandem dimer with low acid sensitivity.
   7238..7260    +  CDS            SET1 (fragment): solubility-enhancement tag derived from T7 phage gene 10B
   7373..7450    +  CDS            nef (fragment): NEF_HV1Z2 - Experimental evidence at protein level: Swiss-Prot protein existence level 1. Extracellular Nef protein targets CD4(+) T-lymphocytes for apoptosis by interacting with CXCR4 surface receptors. From Human immunodeficiency virus type 1 group M subtype D (isolate Z2/CDC-Z34) (HIV-1).
   7452..7473    +  LTR            3' LTR (ΔU3) (fragment): self-inactivating 3' long terminal repeat (LTR) from HIV-1
   8085..8145    +  ncRNA          mir-TAR: Accession: RF00250 - Trans-activation response element (TAR)
   8171..8395    +  polyA_signal   bGH poly(A) signal: bovine growth hormone polyadenylation signal
   8399..8420    +  promoter       SV40 promoter (fragment): SV40 enhancer and early promoter
   8441..8572    +  rep_origin     f1 ori (fragment) (sequence partly withheld): f1 bacteriophage origin of replication; arrow indicates direction of (+) strand synthesis
   8976..9164    +  CDS            EEF1AKMT2 (fragment): EFMT2_HUMAN - Also known as C10orf138, METTL10 From Homo sapiens (Human).
   9503..9553    -  CDS            lacI (fragment): lac repressor; lacI; The lac repressor binds to the lac operator to inhibit transcription in E. coli. This inhibition can be relieved by adding lactose or isopropyl-β-D-thiogalactopyranoside (IPTG).
   9739..10327   -  rep_origin     ori: high-copy-number ColE1/pMB1/pBR322/pUC origin of replication
  10498..11358   -  CDS            AmpR: β-lactamase; bla; confers resistance to ampicillin, carbenicillin, and related antibiotics
  11359..11463   -  promoter       AmpR promoter: bla
  11567..11606   +  CDS            rop (fragment): Rop protein, which maintains plasmids at low copy number; rop
  11708..11846   +  misc_feature   bom: basis of mobility region from pBR322
  11852..11919   -  CDS            lacZα (fragment): LacZα fragment of β-galactosidase; lacZ fragment
  11913..11996   -  CDS            CCDC28A-AS1 (fragment): GVQW2_HUMAN - Also known as GVQW2 Protein predicted: Swiss-Prot protein existence level 4. From Homo sapiens (Human).
