[The description below was written by a language model from this plasmid's Addgene catalogue record and pLannotate feature annotations shown in this document.]
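Description:
pFIN-NRLL-tdTOM is an HIV-1-based, self-inactivating lentiviral transfer plasmid of about 12.8 kb, built on the pFIN backbone. According to the record, pFIN derives from pTY in two steps. A cPPT-FLAP sequence was added upstream of the cloning site to give pTYF, and two copies of the 250 bp chicken β-globin HS4 insulator core were then placed in the 3' LTR. The plasmid is maintained in E. coli through a high-copy ColE1/pUC-type origin and selected with ampicillin via the β-lactamase gene. A recombination-deficient strain (Stbl3) is listed, as is usual for LTR-containing vectors.

The annotated viral framework begins with CMV enhancer/promoter elements fused to a truncated 5' LTR, which drive genomic RNA production in packaging cells. These are followed by the primer binding site, Ψ packaging signal, partial gag and env sequences, the Rev response element and the cPPT/CTS. At the other end lie a ΔU3 3' LTR and a bGH polyadenylation signal. The feature table does not call the HS4 insulator, which would be expected in the unannotated stretch within the 3' LTR region. Several small hits, such as the human protein fragments, lacI, rop and epitope-tag fragments, look like incidental matches rather than functional parts.

The payload is a roughly 4.1 kb cassette in which the mouse neural retina leucine zipper (Nrl) promoter drives tdTomato, a bright tandem-dimer orange-red fluorescent protein. The promoter is also not annotated by the software, but it corresponds to the gap between the MCS remnant and the reporter. The associated publication characterised lentiviral vectors targeting retinal photoreceptors and Müller cells, so this construct serves as a reporter for Nrl promoter-directed expression in retinal cells after lentiviral transduction.
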