Addgene plasmid #44355: pFIN-NRLL-tdTOM
Depositing lab: Susan Semple-Rowland. Depositing organization: University of Florida. Publication: Expression characteristics of dual-promoter lentiviral vectors targeting retinal photoreceptors and Muller cells. Semple-Rowland SL, Coggin WE, Geesey M, Eccles KS, Abraham L, Pachigar K, Ludlow R, Khani SC, Smith WC. Mol Vis. 2010 May 27;16:916-34. PubMed 20517486.
Backbone
  Vector backbone: pTY
  Backbone manufacturer: LJ Chang
  Backbone size w/o insert (bp): 8727
  Total vector size (bp): 12821
  Modifications to backbone: Final pFIN backbone: Added cPPT-FLAP sequence upstream of MCS in pTY to create pTYF backbone (Coleman et al 2002 Physiol Genomics 12:221-228). Added 2x250 chicken β-globin HS4 core sequence into 3'LTR of pTYF backbone to create pFIN (Semple-Rowland et al 2007 Mol Vis 13:2001-2011).
  Vector type: Lentiviral
Growth in bacteria
  Bacterial resistance: Ampicillin, 100 μg/mL
  Growth temperature: 37°C
  Growth strain: Stbl3
  Copy number: High Copy
Gene/Insert
  Gene/Insert name: NRLL-tdTOM (alt names: mouse neural leucine zipper promoter; tdTomato)
  Species: M. musculus (mouse), Synthetic
  Insert size (bp): 4094
  Promoter: mouse neural leucine zipper (pos 3127-5587)
  Cloning method: Unknown
  Sequencing primers: 5′ N/A; 3′ N/A
Resource information
  A portion of this plasmid was derived from a plasmid made by: The mouse neural retina leucine zipper (NRLL) promoter (2,591 bp) was amplified from pEGFP1-pNRLL (kindly provided by Anand Swaroop, National Eye Institute, Bethesda, MD).
Terms and licenses: Academic/Nonprofit Terms; Industry Terms: Not Available to Industry
How to cite: pFIN-NRLL-tdTOM was a gift from Susan Semple-Rowland (Addgene plasmid # 44355 ; http://n2t.net/addgene:44355 ; RRID:Addgene_44355)
