>Addgene plasmid #44355 | pFIN-NRLL-tdTOM | addgene partial sequence | sequence record 63222 | tdTomato-Rev 5'-tctttgatgacggccatgt-3'
CATGCCCCAGGAACAGGTGGTGGCGGCCCTCGGAGCGCTCGTACTGTTCCACGATGGTGTAGTCCTCGTT
GTGGGAGGTGATGTCCAGCTTGGTGTCCACGTAGTAGTAGCCGGGCAGTTGCACGGGCTTCTTGGCCATG
TAGATGGTCTTGAACTCCACCAGGTAGTGGCCGCCGTCCTTCAGCTTCAGGGCCTGGTGGATCTCGCCCT
TCAGCACGCCGTCGCGGGGGTACAGGCGCTCGGTGGAGGCCTCCCAGCCCATGGTCTTCTTCTGCATTAC
GGGGCCGTCGGGGGGGAAGTTGGTGCCGCGCATCTTCACCTTGTAGATCAGCGTGCCGTCCTGCAGGGAG
GAGTCCTGGGTCACGGTCACCAGACCGCCGTCCTCGAAGTTCATCACGCGCTCCCACTTGAAGCCCTCGG
GGAAGGACAGCTTCTTGTAATCGGGGATGTCGGCGGGGTGCTTCACGTACGCCTTGGAGCCGTACATGAA
CTGGGGGGACAGGATGTCCCAGGCGAAGGGCAGGGGGCCGCCCTTGGTCACCTTCAGCTTGGCGGTCTGG
GTGCCCTCGTAGGGGCGGCCCTCGCCCTCGCCCTCGATCTCGAACTCGTGGCCGTTCATGGAGCCCTCCA
TGCGCACCTTGAAGCGCATGAACTCTTTGATGACCTCCTCGCCCTTGCTCACCATGGTGGCGGGATCCTT
ATCGTCATCGTCGTACAGGTTTAAACTATCGATCCCGGGTCGAACGCTAGCGGCGACCGGTGGATCCGAT
GTAATGGCAGAGATGACGTAGTCACTGTCAGAACCAGAAAGGCACAGCT
